Addgene plasmid #12858: DCT.VV.Orf170
Purpose: This plasmid was designed for screening purposes and may contain discrepancies relative to the current canonical GenBank version of the gene.
Depositing lab: Jack Bennink & Jon Yewdell. Depositing organization: National Institute of Allergy and Infectious Diseases (NIAID). Publication: Identification of poxvirus CD8+ T cell determinants to enable rational design and characterization of smallpox vaccines. Tscharke DC, Karupiah G, Zhou J, Palmore T, Irvine KR, Haeryfar SM, Williams S, Sidney J, Sette A, Bennink JR, Yewdell JW. J Exp Med. 2005 January 3; 201(1): 95–104. 10.1084/jem.20041912 PubMed 15623576.
Backbone
  Vector backbone: pcDNA 3.1D V5-His-TOPO
  Backbone manufacturer: Invitrogen
  Backbone size w/o insert (bp): 5514
  Vector type: Mammalian Expression
  Selectable markers: Neomycin (select with G418)
Growth in bacteria
  Bacterial resistance: Ampicillin, 100 μg/mL
  Growth temperature: 37°C
  Growth strain: DH5alpha
  Copy number: High Copy
Gene/Insert
  Gene/Insert name: VV.Orf170 (alt names: DNA polymerase; VV_WR_065)
  Species: Vaccinia Virus
  Insert size (bp): 3021
  GenBank ID: 9790985
  Cloning method: Restriction Enzyme; 5′ cloning site BamHI (not destroyed); 3′ cloning site BamHI (not destroyed)
  Sequencing primers: 5′ Universal T7
Terms and licenses: Academic/Nonprofit Terms; Industry Terms: Not Available to Industry
Depositor comments: Please see the Vaccinia kit page ( https://www.addgene.org/vvorf/ ) for more information. The kit page contains the supplemental VVOrfData spreadsheet, which includes important information about this plasmid. The plasmid and insert names provided here relate only to this library. The name of the ORF (if present) in VACV strain Copenhagen and the name of the ORF (if annotated) in VACV strain WR sequence can be found in VVOrfData spreadsheet. Please note that the amino acid sequence given for each ORF in the spreadsheet may contain some errors. Additionally, changes from the expected sequence may be present in these plasmids. Please see Addgene's quality control sequence and sequencing notes in the VVOrfData spreadsheet before ordering this plasmid.
How to cite: DCT.VV.Orf170 was a gift from Jack Bennink & Jon Yewdell (Addgene plasmid # 12858 ; http://n2t.net/addgene:12858 ; RRID:Addgene_12858)
