[The description below was written by a language model from this plasmid's Addgene catalogue record.]
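Description:
DCT.VV.Orf170 is a mammalian expression plasmid carrying a vaccinia virus open reading frame in the commercial pcDNA 3.1D V5-His-TOPO backbone (about 5.5 kb without insert). The insert, roughly 3.0 kb, is listed as VV.Orf170 with the alternative names DNA polymerase and VV_WR_065. The "Orf170" designation is specific to this library rather than a standard poxvirus gene name. The record gives BamHI sites, both retained, on either side of the insert. The plasmid is maintained at high copy in E. coli under ampicillin selection, and it carries a neomycin resistance marker that allows G418 selection in transfected mammalian cells.

No feature table is provided, so the regulatory elements are not itemised. As a general property of this backbone family, expression is driven by the CMV immediate-early promoter, with an upstream T7 promoter site (consistent with the listed T7 sequencing primer) and optional C-terminal V5 and polyhistidine tags. The record does not state whether the ORF is in frame with those tags.

The construct belongs to a collection of vaccinia ORF expression plasmids built to identify poxvirus CD8+ T cell determinants, in support of the design and characterisation of smallpox vaccines. Individual viral proteins are expressed in mammalian cells so that their recognition by T cells can be tested. The depositors note that the plasmid was made for screening and may differ from the canonical GenBank sequence of the gene. They advise checking the library's supplementary data and the quality-control sequencing before relying on the exact coding sequence.
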