>Addgene plasmid #12858 | DCT.VV.Orf170 | addgene partial sequence | sequence record 19247 | T7 5'-TAATACGACTCACTATAGGG-3'
CCGAGCTCGGATCCAGTACCCTTCACCGAATTCCAGCTGACCACCATGGATGTTCGGTGCATTAATTGGT
TTGAAAGTCACGGTGAAAACAGATTTTTATATCTGAAATCCAGATGTCGAAATGGTGAGACCGTATTTAT
ACGATTTCCTCATTACTTTTATTACGTAGTGACGGACGAAATATATCAGTCATTGTCTCCTCCTCCATTT
AATGCGAGGCCGTTGGGAAAGATGAGAACTATAGACATTGACGAGACAATAAGTTATAATCTAGATATTA
AAGATAGAAAATGCTCCGTCGCAGATATGTGGTTGATAGAAGAGCCAAAGAAACGCAGCATACAAAATGC
CACCATGGATGAATTTCTCAATATTAGTTGGTTTTATATTTCTAACGGGATATCTCCAGACGGATGTTAC
TCGTTGGACGAGCAATATTTGACAAAGATTAACAATGGATGTTATCATTGTGACGATCCACGTAACTGTT
TCGCTAAAAAAATACCTAGATTCGATATCCCAAGATCGTACTTATTTCTAGATATAGAGTGTCACTTCGA
TAAGAAGTTTCCTTCTGTATTTATTAACCCAATCTCGCATACAAGTTACTGTTATATCGATTTAAGTGGT
AAACGATTATTGTTTACGCTCATTAATGAAGAGATGTTAACGGAACAGGAAATACAAGAAGCCGTCGATA
GAGGATGTTTGAGGATACAGTCACTAATGGAAATGGATTA
